>Addgene plasmid #145901 | pAc5.1B-EGFP-DmDCP1_1-127_A | depositor full sequence | sequence record 288346 | Full Sequence
CTTCAAGGAATTAATTCTATATTCTAAAAACACAAATGATACTTCTAAAAAAAATCATGAATGGCATCAA
CTCTGAATCAAATCTTTGCAGATGCACCTACTTCTCATTTCCACTGTCACATCATTTTTCCAGATCTCGC
TGCCTGTTATGTGGCCCACAAACCAAGACACGTTTTATGGCCATTAAAGCTGGCTGATCGTCGCCAAACA
CCAAATACATATCAATATGTACATTCGAGAAAGAAGCGATCAAAGAAGCGTCTTCGGGCGAGTAGGAGAA
TGCGGAGGAGAAGGAGAACGAGCTGATCTAGTATCTCTCCACAATCCAATGCCAACTGACCAACTGGCCA
TATTCGGAGCAATTTGAAGCCAATTTCCATCGCCTGGCGATCGCTCCATTCTTGGCTATATGTTTTTCAC
CGTTCCCGGGGCCATTTTCAAAGACTCGTCGGTAAGATAAGATTGTGTCACTCGCTGTCTCTCTTCATTT
GTCGAAGAATGCTGAGGAATTTCGCGATGACGTCGGCGAGTATTTTGAAGAATGAGAATAATTTGTATTT
ATACGAAAATCAGTTAGTGGAATTTTCTACAAAAACATGTTATCTATAGATAATTTTGTTGCAAAATATG
TTGACTATGACAAAGATTGTATGTATATACCTTTAATGTATTCTCATTTTCTTATGTATTTATAATGGCA
ATGATGATACTGATGATATTTTAAGATGATGCCAGACCACAGGCTGATTTCTGCGTCTTTTGCCGAACGC
AGTGCATGTGCGGTTGTTGTTTTTTGGAATAGTTTCAATTTTCGGACTGTCCGCTTTGATTTCAGTTTCT
TGGCTTATTCAAAAAGCAAAGTAAAGCCAAAAAAGCGAGATGGCAATACCAAATGCGGCAAAACGGTAGT
GGAAGGAAAGGGGTGCGGGGCAGCGGAAGGAAGGGTGGGGCGGGGCGTGGCGGGGTCTGTGGCTGGGCGC
GACGTCACCGACGTTGGAGCCACTCCTTTGACCATGTGTGCGTGTGTGTATTATTCGTGTCTCGCCACTC
GCCGGTTGTTTTTTTCTTTTTATCTCGCTCTCTCTAGCGCCATCTCGTACGCATGCTCAACGCACCGCAT
GTTGCCGTGTCCTTTATGCGTCATTTTGGCTCGAAATAGGCAATTATTTAAACAAAGATTAGTCAACGAA
AACGCTAAAATAAATAAGTCTACAATATGGTTACTTATTGCCATGTGTGTGCAGCCAACGATAGCAACAA
AAGCAACAACACAGTGGCTTTCCCTCTTTCACTTTTTGTTTGCAAGCGCGTGCGAGCAAGACGGCACGAC
CGGCAAACGCAATTACGCTGACAAAGAGCAGACGAAGTTTTGGCCGAAAAACATCAAGGCGCCTGATACG
AATGCATTTGCAATAACAATTGCGATATTTAATATTGTTTATGAAGCTGTTTGACTTCAAAACACACAAA
AAAAAAAATAAAACAAATTATTTGAAAGAGAATTAGGAATCGGACAGCTTATCGTTACGGGCTAACAGCA
CACCGAGACGAAATAGCTTACCTGACGTCACAGCCTCTGGAAGAACTGCCGCCAAGCAGAGAGAGAGAGA
AAAAGAGGGAGAGCAGCTTAGACCGCATGTGCTTGTGTGTGAGGCGTCTCTCTCTTCGTCTCCTGTTTGC
GCAAACGCATAGACTGCACTGAGAAAATCGATTACCTATTTTTTATGAATGAATATTTGCACTATTACTA
TTCAAAACTATTAAGATAGCAATCACATTCAATAGCCAAATACTATACCACCTGAGCGATGCAACGAAAT
GATCAATTTGAGCAAAAATGCTGCATATTTAGGACGGCATCATTATAGAAATGCTTCTTGCTGTGTACTT
TTCTCTCGTCTGGCAGCTGTTTCGCCGTTATTGTTAAAACCGGCTTAAGTTAGGTGTGTTTTCTACGACT
AGTGATGCCCCTACTAGAAGATGTGTGTTGCACAAATGTCCCTGAATAACCAATTTGAAGTGCAGATAGC
AGTAAACGTAAGCTAATATGAATATTATTTAACTGTAATGTTTTAATATCGCTGGACATTACTAATAAAC
CCACTATAAACACATGTACATATGTATGTTTTGGCATACAATGAGTAGTTGGGGAAAAAATGTGTAAAAG
CACCGTGACCATCACAGCATAAAGATAACCAGCTGAAGTATCGAATATGAGTAACCCCCAAATTGAATCA
CATGCCGCAACTGATAGGACCCATGGAAGTACACTCTTCATGGCGATATACAAGACACACACAAGCACGA
ACACCCAGTTGCGGAGGAAATTCTCCGTAAATGAAAACCCAATCGGCGAACAATTCATACCCATATATGG
TAAAAGTTTTGAACGCGACTTGAGAGCGGAGAGCATTGCGGCTGATAAGGTTTTAGCGCTAAGCGGGCTT
TATAAAACGGGCTGCGGGACCAGTTTTCATATCACTACCGTTTGAGTTCTTGTGCTGTGTGGATACTCCT
CCCGACACAAAGCCGCTCCATCAGCCAGCAGTCGTCTAATCCAGAGACCCCGGATCGGGGTACCAACATG
GTGAGCAAGGGCGAGGAGCTGTTCACCGGGGTGGTGCCCATCCTGGTCGAGCTGGACGGCGACGTAAACG
GCCACAAGTTCAGCGTGTCCGGCGAGGGCGAGGGCGATGCCACCTACGGCAAGCTGACCCTGAAGTTCAT
CTGCACCACCGGCAAGCTGCCCGTGCCCTGGCCCACCCTCGTGACCACCCTGACCTACGGCGTGCAGTGC
TTCAGCCGCTACCCCGACCACATGAAGCAGCACGACTTCTTCAAGTCCGCCATGCCCGAAGGCTACGTCC
AGGAGCGCACCATCTTCTTCAAGGACGACGGCAACTACAAGACCCGCGCCGAGGTGAAGTTCGAGGGCGA
CACCCTGGTGAACCGCATCGAGCTGAAGGGCATCGACTTCAAGGAGGACGGCAACATCCTGGGGCACAAG
CTGGAGTACAACTACAACAGCCACAACGTCTATATCATGGCCGACAAGCAGAAGAACGGCATCAAGGTGA
ACTTCAAGATCCGCCACAACATCGAGGACGGCAGCGTGCAGCTCGCCGACCACTACCAGCAGAACACCCC
CATCGGCGACGGCCCCGTGCTGCTGCCCGACAACCACTACCTGAGCACCCAGTCCGCCCTGAGCAAAGAC
CCCAACGAGAAGCGCGATCACATGGTCCTGCTGGAGTTCGTGACCGCCGCCGGGATCACTCTCGGCATGG
ACGAGCTGTACAAGCCAAGCTTGAATTCGATGGCCGACGAGAGCATCACGCGAATGAACCTGGCGGCCAT
CAAGAAGATCGACCCGTACGCCAAGGAGATCGTGGATTCGTCCTCGCACGTCGCCTTCTACACGTTCAAC
TCGTCGCAGAACGAGTGGGAAAAGACCGATGTGGAGGGAGCCTTCTTCATATACCACCGCAACGCGGAGC
CCTTTCACAGCATCTTCATCAACAACCGACTGAACACCACGTCCTTCGTGGAGCCCATCACCGGCAGCCT
GGAGCTGCAGTCGCAGCCGCCGTTCCTGCTCTACCGCAACGAGCGCTCGCGCATCCGCGGCTTCTGGTTC
TACAACAGCGAGGAGTGCGACCGCATCAGCGGCTTGGTGAACGGGCTGCTCAAGTCCAAGTAGCTCGAGT
CTAGAGGGCCCGCGGTTCGAAGGTAAGCCTATCCCTAACCCTCTCCTCGGTCTCGATTCTACGCGTACCG
GTCATCATCACCATCACCATTGAGTTTAAACCCGCTGATCAGCCTCGACTGTGCCTTCTAAGGCCTGAGC
TCGCTGATCAGCCTCGATCGAGGATCCAGACATGATAAGATACATTGATGAGTTTGGACAAACCACAACT
AGAATGCAGTGAAAAAAATGCTTTATTTGTGAAATTTGTGATGCTATTGCTTTATTTGTAACCATTATAA
GCTGCAATAAACAAGTTAACAACAACAATTGCATTCATTTTATGTTTCAGGTTCAGGGGGAGGTGTGGGA
GGTTTTTTAAAGCAAGTAAAACCTCTACAAATGTGGTATGGCTGATTATGATCAGTCGACCGATGCCCTT
GAGAGCCTTCAACCCAGTCAGCTCCTTCCGGTGGGCGCGGGGCATGACTATCGTCGCCGCACTTATGACT
GTCTTCTTTATCATGCAACTCGTAGGACAGGTGCCGGCAGCGCTCTGGGTCATTTTCGGCGAGGACCGCT
TTCGCTGGAGCGCGACGATGATCGGCCTGTCGCTTGCGGTATTCGGAATCTTGCACGCCCTCGCTCAAGC
CTTCGTCACTGGTCCCGCCACCAAACGTTTCGGCGAGAAGCAGGCCATTATCGCCGGCATGGCGGCCGAC
GCGCTGGGCTACGTCTTGCTGGCGTTCGCGACGCGAGGCTGGATGGCCTTCCCCATTATGATTCTTCTCG
CTTCCGGCGGCATCGGGATGCCCGCGTTGCAGGCCATGCTGTCCAGGCAGGTAGATGACGACCATCAGGG
ACAGCTTCAAGGATCGCTCGCGGCTCTTACCAGCCAGCAAAAGGCCAGGAACCGTAAAAAGGCCGCGTTG
CTGGCGTTTTTCCATAGGCTCCGCCCCCCTGACGAGCATCACAAAAATCGACGCTCAAGTCAGAGGTGGC
GAAACCCGACAGGACTATAAAGATACCAGGCGTTTCCCCCTGGAAGCTCCCTCGTGCGCTCTCCTGTTCC
GACCCTGCCGCTTACCGGATACCTGTCCGCCTTTCTCCCTTCGGGAAGCGTGGCGCTTTCTCAATGCTCA
CGCTGTAGGTATCTCAGTTCGGTGTAGGTCGTTCGCTCCAAGCTGGGCTGTGTGCACGAACCCCCCGTTC
AGCCCGACCGCTGCGCCTTATCCGGTAACTATCGTCTTGAGTCCAACCCGGTAAGACACGACTTATCGCC
ACTGGCAGCAGCCACTGGTAACAGGATTAGCAGAGCGAGGTATGTAGGCGGTGCTACAGAGTTCTTGAAG
TGGTGGCCTAACTACGGCTACACTAGAAGGACAGTATTTGGTATCTGCGCTCTGCTGAAGCCAGTTACCT
TCGGAAAAAGAGTTGGTAGCTCTTGATCCGGCAAACAAACCACCGCTGGTAGCGGTGGTTTTTTTGTTTG
CAAGCAGCAGATTACGCGCAGAAAAAAAGGATCTCAAGAAGATCCTTTGATCTTTTCTACGGGGTCTGAC
GCTCAGTGGAACGAAAACTCACGTTAAGGGATTTTGGTCATGAGATTATCAAAAAGGATCTTCACCTAGA
TCCTTTTAAATTAAAAATGAAGTTTTAAATCAATCTAAAGTATATATGAGTAAACTTGGTCTGACAGTTA
CCAATGCTTAATCAGTGAGGCACCTATCTCAGCGATCTGTCTATTTCGTTCATCCATAGTTGCCTGACTC
CCCGTCGTGTAGATAACTACGATACGGGAGGGCTTACCATCTGGCCCCAGTGCTGCAATGATACCGCGAG
ACCCACGCTCACCGGCTCCAGATTTATCAGCAATAAACCAGCCAGCCGGAAGGGCCGAGCGCAGAAGTGG
TCCTGCAACTTTATCCGCCTCCATCCAGTCTATTAATTGTTGCCGGGAAGCTAGAGTAAGTAGTTCGCCA
GTTAATAGTTTGCGCAACGTTGTTGCCATTGCTGCAGGCATCGTGGTGTCACGCTCGTCGTTTGGTATGG
CTTCATTCAGCTCCGGTTCCCAACGATCAAGGCGAGTTACATGATCCCCCATGTTGTGCAAAAAAGCGGT
TAGCTCCTTCGGTCCTCCGATCGTTGTCAGAAGTAAGTTGGCCGCAGTGTTATCACTCATGGTTATGGCA
GCACTGCATAATTCTCTTACTGTCATGCCATCCGTAAGATGCTTTTCTGTGACTGGTGAGTACTCAACCA
AGTCATTCTGAGAATAGTGTATGCGGCGACCGAGTTGCTCTTGCCCGGCGTCAACACGGGATAATACCGC
GCCACATAGCAGAACTTTAAAAGTGCTCATCATTGGAAAACGTTCTTCGGGGCGAAAACTCTCAAGGATC
TTACCGCTGTTGAGATCCAGTTCGATGTAACCCACTCGTGCACCCAACTGATCTTCAGCATCTTTTACTT
TCACCAGCGTTTCTGGGTGAGCAAAAACAGGAAGGCAAAATGCCGCAAAAAAGGGAATAAGGGCGACACG
GAAATGTTGAATACTCATACTCTTCCTTTTTCAATATTATTGAAGCATTTATCAGGGTTATTGTCTCATG
AGCGGATACATATTTGAATGTATTTAGAAAAATAAACAAATAGGGGTTCCGCGCACATTTCCCCGAAAAG
TGCCACCTGACGTCTAAGAAACCATTATTATCATGACATTAACCTATAAAAATAGGCGTATCACGAGGCC
CTTTCGT
Features (pLannotate 1.2.2; 10 found; start..end, strand, type, name):
     56..2568    +  promoter       Ac5 promoter: Drosophila melanogaster actin 5C promoter
   2588..3304    +  CDS            EGFP: EGFP is a basic (constitutively fluorescent) green fluorescent protein published in 1996, derived from Aequorea victoria. It is reported to be a rapidly-maturing weak dimer with moderate acid sensitivity.
   3344..3697    +  CDS            Dcp1b (fragment): DCP1B_MOUSE - Experimental evidence at protein level: Swiss-Prot protein existence level 1. May play a role in the degradation of mRNAs, both in normal mRNA turnover and in nonsense-mediated mRNA decay. May remove the 7- methyl guanine cap structure from mRNA molecules, yielding a 5'- phosphorylated mRNA fragment and 7m-GDP (By similarity). From Mus musculus (Mouse).
   3732..3773    +  CDS            V5 tag: epitope tag from simian virus 5
   3873..4007    -  polyA_signal   SV40 poly(A) signal: SV40 polyadenylation signal
   4030..4114    -  CDS            large T antigen (fragment): large T antigen from SV40 (simian virus 40)
   4115..4585    +  CDS            TcR (fragment): tetracycline efflux protein; tet; confers resistance to tetracycline
   4629..5217    -  rep_origin     ori: high-copy-number ColE1/pMB1/pBR322/pUC origin of replication
   5388..6248    -  CDS            AmpR: β-lactamase; bla; confers resistance to ampicillin, carbenicillin, and related antibiotics
   6249..6353    -  promoter       AmpR promoter: bla
