[The description below was written by a language model from this plasmid's Addgene catalogue record and pLannotate feature annotations shown in this document.]
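Description:
pAc5.1B-EGFP-DmDCP1_1-127_A is an insect expression plasmid of about 6.4 kb that produces an EGFP-tagged N-terminal fragment of the Drosophila melanogaster decapping factor DCP1 (residues 1–127). The catalogue lists the backbone as unknown, but the name and the annotated parts point to a pAc5.1-type vector. It is maintained in E. coli through a ColE1/pUC-type origin and selected with ampicillin via the β-lactamase gene and its own promoter. The record lists the plasmid as low copy, although the annotated origin is of a type usually described as high copy. A partial tetracycline-resistance fragment and a short SV40 large T antigen fragment also appear in the backbone; these look like non-functional remnants.

Expression is driven by the Drosophila actin 5C (Ac5) promoter, a strong constitutive promoter commonly used in cultured fly cells. Downstream lies the EGFP coding sequence, followed by the DCP1 fragment, so EGFP is positioned at the N-terminus of the insert. The annotation software labelled this segment as a mouse Dcp1b fragment, which most likely reflects homology matching to the conserved N-terminal region rather than its origin, since the catalogue gives the species as fly. A V5 epitope tag sequence follows the insert, but the record does not show whether it is in frame or preceded by a stop codon. An SV40 polyadenylation signal is annotated after the cassette.

The stated purpose is insect expression of this DCP1 fragment. The associated work concerns a direct DCP1–XRN1 interaction linking mRNA decapping to 5' exonucleolytic decay, so the fusion suits localisation or interaction assays. The meaning of the "_A" suffix is not stated, and the depositor sequence may be theoretical.
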