Addgene plasmid #145901: pAc5.1B-EGFP-DmDCP1_1-127_A
Purpose: Insect Expression of DmDCP1_1-127
Depositing lab: Elisa Izaurralde. Depositing organization: Max Planck Institute for Developmental Biology. Publication: A direct interaction between DCP1 and XRN1 couples mRNA decapping to 5' exonucleolytic degradation. Braun JE, Truffault V, Boland A, Huntzinger E, Chang CT, Haas G, Weichenrieder O, Coles M, Izaurralde E. Nat Struct Mol Biol. 2012 Dec;19(12):1324-31. doi: 10.1038/nsmb.2413. Epub 2012 Nov 11. PubMed 23142987.
Backbone
  Vector backbone: Unknown
  Vector type: Insect Expression
Growth in bacteria
  Bacterial resistance: Ampicillin, 100 μg/mL
  Growth temperature: 37°C
  Growth strain: DH5alpha
  Copy number: Low Copy
Gene/Insert
  Gene/Insert name: DmDCP1_1-127
  Species: D. melanogaster (fly)
  Entrez Gene: Dcp1 (a.k.a. anon-WO0118547.163, CG11183, Dcp-1, DCP1, Dcp1p, dDcp1, dDCP1, Dmel\CG11183)
  Cloning method: Unknown
Terms and licenses: Academic/Nonprofit Terms; Industry Terms: Not Available to Industry
Depositor comments: Plasmids from this collection were made available to the research community and donated after the lab closed. Please note that the sequence provided by the depositing laboratory may be theoretical/predicted or based on Sanger sequencing results. There may be discrepancies between sequencing results obtained by Addgene and the depositor sequence. If an Addgene verified sequence is not available, please contact before placing your order to request that our lab fully sequence the plasmid.
How to cite: pAc5.1B-EGFP-DmDCP1_1-127_A was a gift from Elisa Izaurralde (Addgene plasmid # 145901 ; http://n2t.net/addgene:145901 ; RRID:Addgene_145901)
